>Addgene plasmid #172518 | 50_p5E_UBI_loxTagBFP | addgene full sequence | sequence record 344833 | Addgene NGS Result
GAGTCAGTGAGCGAGGAAGCGGAAGAGCGCCCAATACGCAAACCGCCTCTCCCCGCGCGTTGGCCGATTC
ATTAATGCAGCTGGCACGACAGGTTTCCCGACTGGAAAGCGGGCAGTGAGCGCAACGCAATTAATACGCG
TACCGCTAGCCAGGAAGAGTTTGTAGAAACGCAAAAAGGCCATCCGTCAGGATGGCCTTCTGCTTAGTTT
GATGCCTGGCAGTTTATGGCGGGCGTCCTGCCCGCCACCCTCCGGGCCGTTGCTTCACAACGTTCAAATC
CGCTCCCGGCGGATTTGTCCTACTCAGGAGAGCGTTCACCGACAAACAACAGATAAAACGAAAGGCCCAG
TCTTCCGACTGAGCCTTTCGTTTTATTTGATGCCTGGCAGTTCCCTACTCTCGCGTTAACGCTAGCATGG
ATGTTTTCCCAGTCACGACGTTGTAAAACGACGGCCAGTCTTAAGCTCGGGCCCGAGTTAACGCTACCAT
GGAGCTCCAAATAATGATTTTATTTTGACTGATAGTGACCTGTTCGTTGCAACAAATTGATAAGCAATGC
TTTTTTATAATGCCAACTTTGTATAGAAAAGTTGGCTCCGAATTCGCCCTTAAAACTCGAGACCAGCAAA
GTTCTAGAATTTGTCGAAACATTTATGTTATATATTTCCTGAAAAAAATTCTGAGTAAGTTCTTAAGTGT
TATTGCCAGCAACATAAACAACAGACGGCAAAATGAATAAATGATAACAAAGCAGTAGGCTTAAATAAAC
CTAATTTTTATAGGCTGTTCTCTACAACCCTCAAACAGTGATTAGTTTTGTACTTATAAACTTGCCCTTT
CATTCATATTTCAAGAAAATTGGTTCAGAAGATCTGGATATTCTAGCAGTTGTTCAAGCTCATGGAGGGA
TCAGTGACCTGATTCCACAATGACTAGGCCTAATCCAGAAATTAGATGACTGTCAACATAAAAAGGCACA
GCACTCACTAGCTGCCCTATATATTTTATTATATTTTACATATATTATTTTATTTATTTAGCTCTGAGTG
CTGTACTTTCTGGTTAAAGAAAACTGCTTACAACAGCTAACCTGTACTACCTCAGGCTCAGGGAATTTGG
AACAGGTTTGTCTGGTTTGTTTCTTTAACCATGCATGCTTGTTTTCAACTATGGCAACACAGTCACATGG
GACATTACAGAAATGATTTGTCGATGACATGCGACTTTTCTTTAATAAAGCGCAAAGATCCCAAAAAGCA
AACTTTTAACAAAAATCATATAATTATATTTTCAATCCAGCTTTGTAGCAACTTTGTGCTGCTGTTCACT
CAGCAACAGATAGTCAGTATAAGGTCAGTGTGTCTCAAAGCAGTGCCATCTGTTTCACACATTGCGTTCT
ATATATAAGTGTGCTGGTTGACACGACACTGTATAAGGCCTAGGCTAAAACACAAACAATGTAGAATGAC
ACTGTGTTTTTTTTGTAAACAAATGTTGTTTTTGGTTAAACATCTTTGTGAAAACATCCTCCTGTCATGT
ATTTGCTATATTCAAATGTTAAACCCGTGCAGAATAGAACATATACAAAAAAAAACAACACAACACATTT
TTAAACATTATTAAATATCAAGTATTGCTGGCAGTTCTGTTTCTGTTTTACAGTACCCTTTGCCACAGTT
CTCCGCTTTTCCTGGTCCAGATTCCACAAGTCTGATTCACCAATAGCAAAGCGAATAAACAACCAAAGCA
GCCAATCACTGCTTGTAGACTGTCCTGCGAGACCGGCCCATTCCAGCACATTCTGGAAACTTCCTTTATA
TGATAATTATAAATACATTTAAATTATTGATACAAAACATGTAATTCCTAGAACATAACCATAGCAATCA
TTAGTTTTCAGGGTAATTATGTATTTTTAGGATTTGACTGCGGAAAGATCTGGTCATGTGACGTCTCATG
AACGTCACGGCCCTGGGTTTCTATAAATACAGTAGGACTCTCGACCATCGGCAGATTTTTCGAAGAAGAA
GATCAGTTTCAGGAGCCGTACTGTTCCGTTTCAACGCAAATATTAACGGTAAGAGCGAATTTCCTAGTTT
GTTTTCATGCCATTCTTTAAAACCATAGCGTATTACTTTAATTATAGTAAACTTTCGCTTTCTTTATTAC
AAGAGACGTTTTGTGTTGATTCTCCGCGGACATTTTCGGTCAGACAATCAGAAAATGACCGCGGAGGACC
AGTAACTTGCATTACACGTAAGTTAAATCTTCGTGTATTAAAATGGTTAGGTTGTTAACGTCAAATAGGT
TACCGTGTTTGCGTGTGATCAGGTTGGTTTTGTTAGATTTTTGTCAGTATTTTTAATTTATTTGTTTTAG
TTTATTTATTTTTTTTGCTGAATCATAGTTTGTGAACAAAGAACCCGGATGTTACATACAGTACAGCCGC
CATGTTACAGAGAGTTATAACTTAATCATTTTAAAAATAATTTTGCCTTACTTTTAGTTTGTCATGTTGA
GAAATGAGGAAATGTTAAAATGAGGAAATATCCAATTAATTTAATATATCAAAATAATCCATGATTACAA
TGCACTGAACTGGAGAAAATTAAGATGTTTTCTAGTGTCATGAAACAAATGTAAGAGATGTACATTGTAG
ATGTTTTATGTCAAGAATTGGCTAGTTGATGCAGCATACTGGCGATACTCAGTTGTAATAACAGTAACGT
TACATGTTAATAGACTACTGAGTATGCTGTTCTGTCTATGTATGCTCTGTAAGCTACGAGAAGGACTTTT
TTAAACAGTAAAGGGTGCAATATTTTTACAAATTGAATTAAATAAAGGCTGTCTATTAAGTAATATGCTT
GATATTTTTCTTACTTGATCGGAAATAAGAAAAAATATAAACGTTGTTGCTCTAAAAATCCTAGTTCAGT
TTAGCCAACCACAAATACCTTTTTGTTCCTCCAACAGTTTTTTTTTCTTCTCTATAATATTTGGCAGTCT
ATAGTACTCCAAATGTTTCCCCACAGTCTAACTAATTGGTACAGCCAAAATCATGACACTTATTGCAATA
ATAATTTTGGTTCATTGGCATTGTTGATAGCCTGTGCCACTAATATGGTCGATTGATCATGCTTCAGGAA
GAAAACTATATTGTTTGATGTAAGATTATTAAATCTTCACCTGCTTCCATTACAAACTATTCCCATCTTA
TTGAATTCTGGTATGTCTTAAAGGATTAGTTCACTTCCCAAATCAAAATTTACTTAGCCTTTTTTCATCC
ATGATCCCTTTTTTTCATCATTAATGAAGAAATTGTTTTTGAAAAAGTTTCAAGATTTTTTTCTCTATAT
TGTGGAGCTTGTTAGTTTAAAATTCCAAAATGCAATATGTGGCTTCAAATGGTTCTAAATGATCCCAGTC
AAGGAATAACAGTCTTATCTAATGAAACCATTAGACCTTTAAAAATAAAAAAAATAAAAGTATTTATTTT
TAAATGACTGAGTGATTAAGTTGAATTTCAGCGTTTCCTTACTGTGTAGAAGTCCTTCCTTACTGGCCCC
ACCCTTTGGTTCTCTGCCAATCTGCTACCTAATGTAATGTTGTGGAACATTATTATTCTTTATTTCTTAA
TTTTTTATTTTTTATTTTAAAACAATGTAAACTGCACAGATGTGCAGTTTGTTTAAAATGGCCAATGCTT
TGGAAATGCATGACATAATTAGATTTCATGATGCACAAAGCCAAATCTCAGAGCTTGTGCAAAATGAGCT
ATCATTTCACTAGGTAAGACCCTAAATTTTCATATAGGATCATTTGGACAATTTTGCTGCAGGTAAAATG
CATTCTATAGTCCACTGTCAGCCATTGTTTTGGATAGTATTTATTTTTCTCTACAAGTATAGTCAATAGT
TTTCTATTATTTTAAAGGTTTGTAACATTTAAGGGTGACCAAATGCAAAGTAAAATTTCATTTTCGGGTG
AACTATCTCGTTTAACATGGGAGAAGTGCAAAACATACATTATTGGCTAGAACATTGTAGTATTTTTTAA
ATGGAAATGTGTGATTGCTAATCTTACTTTGAATTTGTTTACAGGGATCCAAGCTTATAACTTCGTATAG
CATACATTATACGAAGTTATCCGGTCGCCACCATGAGCGAGCTGATTAAGGAGAACATGCACATGAAGCT
GTACATGGAGGGCACCGTGGACAACCATCACTTCAAGTGCACATCCGAGGGCGAAGGCAAGCCCTACGAG
GGCACCCAGACCATGAGAATCAAGGTGGTCGAGGGCGGCCCTCTCCCCTTCGCCTTCGACATCCTGGCTA
CTAGCTTCCTCTACGGCAGCAAGACCTTCATCAACCACACCCAGGGCATCCCCGACTTCTTCAAGCAGTC
CTTCCCTGAGGGCTTCACATGGGAGAGAGTCACCACATACGAAGACGGGGGCGTGCTGACCGCTACCCAG
GACACCAGCCTCCAGGACGGCTGCCTCATCTACAACGTCAAGATCAGAGGGGTGAACTTCACATCCAACG
GCCCTGTGATGCAGAAGAAAACACTCGGCTGGGAGGCCTTCACCGAGACGCTGTACCCCGCTGACGGCGG
CCTGGAAGGCAGAAACGACATGGCCCTGAAGCTCGTGGGCGGGAGCCATCTGATCGCAAACATCAAGACC
ACATATAGATCCAAGAAACCCGCTAAGAACCTCAAGATGCCTGGCGTCTACTATGTGGACTACAGACTGG
AAAGAATCAAGGAGGCCAACAACGAGACCTACGTCGAGCAGCACGAGGTGGCAGTGGCCAGATACTGCGA
CCTCCCTAGCAAACTGGGGCACAAGCTTAATTAAAGCGGCCGCGGTACCACTCTAGATCATAATCAGCCA
TACCACATTTGTAGAGGTTTTACTTGCTTTAAAAAACCTCCCACACCTCCCCCTGAACCTGAAACATAAA
ATGAATGCAATTGTTGTTGTTAACTTGTTTATTGCAGCTTATAATGGTTACAAATAAAGCAATAGCATCA
CAAATTTCACAAATAAAGCATTTTTTTCACTGCATTCTAGTTGTGGTTTGTCCAAACTCATCAATGTATC
TTAAGGCGTAAATTGTAAGCGTTAATATTTTGTTAAAATTCGCGTTAAATTTTTGTTAAATCAGCTCATT
TTTTAACCAATAGGCCGAAATCGGCAAAATCCCTTATAAATCAAAAGAATAGACCGAGATAGGGT
[37 nt withheld, positions 5246-5282]
AAAGAACGTGGACTCCAACGTCAAAGG
[49 nt withheld, positions 5310-5358]
TAATCAAGATAACTTCGTATAGCATACATTATACGAAGTTATACCGGTGGATCCTTTAAGGGCGAATTCG
ACCCAAGTTTGTACAAAAAAGTTGAACGAGAAACGTAAAATGATATAAATATCAATATATTAAATTAGAT
TTTGCATAAAAAACAGACTACATAATACTGTAAAACACAACATATGCAGTCACTATGAACCAACTACTTA
GATGGTATTAGTGACCTGTAGAATTAATTCGAGCTCTAGAGCTGCAGGGCGGCCGCGATATCCCCTATAG
TGAGTCGTATTACATGGTCATAGCTGTTTCCTGGCAGCTCTGGCCCGTGTCTCAAAATCTCTGATGTTAC
ATTGCACAAGATAAAAATATATCATCATGAACAATAAAACTGTCTGCTTACATAAACAGTAATACAAGGG
GTGTTATGAGCCATATTCAACGGGAAACGTCGAGGCCGCGATTAAATTCCAACATGGATGCTGATTTATA
TGGGTATAAATGGGCTCGCGATAATGTCGGGCAATCAGGTGCGACAATCTATCGCTTGTATGGGAAGCCC
GATGCGCCAGAGTTGTTTCTGAAACATGGCAAAGGTAGCGTTGCCAATGATGTTACAGATGAGATGGTCA
GACTAAACTGGCTGACGGAATTTATGCCTCTTCCGACCATCAAGCATTTTATCCGTACTCCTGATGATGC
ATGGTTACTCACCACTGCGATCCCCGGAAAAACAGCATTCCAGGTATTAGAAGAATATCCTGATTCAGGT
GAAAATATTGTTGATGCGCTGGCAGTGTTCCTGCGCCGGTTGCATTCGATTCCTGTTTGTAATTGTCCTT
TTAACAGCGATCGCGTATTTCGTCTCGCTCAGGCGCAATCACGAATGAATAACGGTTTGGTTGATGCGAG
TGATTTTGATGACGAGCGTAATGGCTGGCCTGTTGAACAAGTCTGGAAAGAAATGCATAAACTTTTGCCA
TTCTCACCGGATTCAGTCGTCACTCATGGTGATTTCTCACTTGATAACCTTATTTTTGACGAGGGGAAAT
TAATAGGTTGTATTGATGTTGGACGAGTCGGAATCGCAGACCGATACCAGGATCTTGCCATCCTATGGAA
CTGCCTCGGTGAGTTTTCTCCTTCATTACAGAAACGGCTTTTTCAAAAATATGGTATTGATAATCCTGAT
ATGAATAAATTGCAGTTTCATTTGATGCTCGATGAGTTTTTCTAATCAGAATTGGTTAATTGGTTGTAAC
ACTGGCAGAGCATTACGCTGACTTGACGGGACGGCGCAAGCTCATGACCAAAATCCCTTAACGTGAGTTA
CGCGTCGTTCCACTGAGCGTCAGACCCCGTAGAAAAGATCAAAGGATCTTCTTGAGATCCTTTTTTTCTG
CGCGTAATCTGCTGCTTGCAAACAAAAAAACCACCGCTACCAGCGGTGGTTTGTTTGCCGGATCAAGAGC
TACCAACTCTTTTTCCGAAGGTAACTGGCTTCAGCAGAGCGCAGATACCAAATACTGTTCTTCTAGTGTA
GCCGTAGTTAGGCCACCACTTCAAGAACTCTGTAGCACCGCCTACATACCTCGCTCTGCTAATCCTGTTA
CCAGTGGCTGCTGCCAGTGGCGATAAGTCGTGTCTTACCGGGTTGGACTCAAGACGATAGTTACCGGATA
AGGCGCAGCGGTCGGGCTGAACGGGGGGTTCGTGCACACAGCCCAGCTTGGAGCGAACGACCTACACCGA
ACTGAGATACCTACAGCGTGAGCTATGAGAAAGCGCCACGCTTCCCGAAGGGAGAAAGGCGGACAGGTAT
CCGGTAAGCGGCAGGGTCGGAACAGGAGAGCGCACGAGGGAGCTTCCAGGGGGAAACGCCTGGTATCTTT
ATAGTCCTGTCGGGTTTCGCCACCTCTGACTTGAGCGTCGATTTTTGTGATGCTCGTCAGGGGGGCGGAG
CCTATGGAAAAACGCCAGCAACGCGGCCTTTTTACGGTTCCTGGCCTTTTGCTGGCCTTTTGCTCACATG
TTCTTTCCTGCGTTATCCCCTGATTCTGTGGATAACCGTATTACCGCCTTTGAGTGAGCTGATACCGCTC
GCCGCAGCCGAACGACCGAGCGCAGC
Features (pLannotate 1.2.2; 18 found; start..end, strand, type, name):
      1..25      +  rep_origin     RSF ori (fragment): Plasmids containing the RSF 1030 origin of replication can be propagated in E. coli cells that contain additional plasmids with compatible origins.
     27..119     +  CDS            lacI (fragment): lac repressor; lacI; The lac repressor binds to the lac operator to inhibit transcription in E. coli. This inhibition can be relieved by adding lactose or isopropyl-β-D-thiogalactopyranoside (IPTG).
    174..201     -  terminator     rrnB T2 terminator: transcription terminator T2 from the E. coli rrnB gene
    333..376     +  terminator     rrnB T1 terminator: Escherichia coli rrnB; transcription terminator T1 from the E. coli rrnB gene
    423..459     -  CDS            lacZα (fragment): LacZα fragment of β-galactosidase; lacZ fragment
    498..583     +  protein_bind   attL1 (fragment): mutant version of attL; recombination site for the Gateway® LR reaction LR Clonase™
    574..594     +  protein_bind   attB4: mutant version of attB; core recombination site for the Gateway® BP reaction BP Clonase™
   3641..3664    -  misc_feature   CEN4 (fragment): S. cerevisiae CEN4 centromere
   4117..4150    +  protein_bind   loxP: Cre-mediated recombination occurs in the 8-bp core sequence (GCATACAT). Cre recombinase
   4163..4864    +  CDS            TagBFP: monomeric blue fluorescent protein mammalian codon-optimized
   4886..4969    +  CDS            large T antigen (fragment): large T antigen from SV40 (simian virus 40)
   4992..5113    +  polyA_signal   SV40 poly(A) signal: SV40 polyadenylation signal
   5120..5366    -  rep_origin     M13 ori (fragment) (sequence partly withheld): M13 bacteriophage origin of replication; arrow indicates direction of (+) strand synthesis
   5367..5400    +  protein_bind   loxP: Cre-mediated recombination occurs in the 8-bp core sequence (GCATACAT). Cre recombinase
   5432..5555    +  protein_bind   attR1: mutant version of attR; recombination site for the Gateway® LR reaction LR Clonase™
   5632..5650    -  promoter       T7 promoter: promoter for bacteriophage T7 RNA polymerase
   5784..6593    +  CDS            KanR: aminoglycoside phosphotransferase; aph(3')-Ia; confers resistance to kanamycin in bacteria or G418 (Geneticin®) in eukaryotes
   6740..7328    +  rep_origin     ori: high-copy-number ColE1/pMB1/pBR322/pUC origin of replication
