[The description below was written by a language model from this plasmid's Addgene catalogue record and pLannotate feature annotations shown in this document.]
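Description:
50_p5E_UBI_loxTagBFP is a 7,484 bp 5′ entry clone (p5E backbone) made for the Tol2kit system of multisite Gateway assembly, which is used to build transgenesis constructs for zebrafish. It is propagated in E. coli as a high-copy plasmid from a ColE1/pUC-type origin and selected with kanamycin through an aminoglycoside phosphotransferase gene. The payload lies between Gateway recombination sites, annotated as attL/attB4-type sequence on one side and attR1 on the other. These allow the cassette to be recombined by LR reaction into a destination vector, upstream of middle and 3′ entry elements. rrnB T1 and T2 terminators upstream of the cassette insulate it from bacterial read-through transcription.

The insert is listed as about 3.5 kb. It consists of a zebrafish ubiquitin promoter, which is not annotated in the feature table but presumably occupies the long unlabelled stretch between the attB4 site and the first loxP site. This is followed by a floxed cassette with two loxP sites in the same orientation bracketing a TagBFP coding sequence and polyadenylation sequence. The record describes three polyA signals, although only one SV40 poly(A) signal is annotated. The insert name mentions "inversion", but the stated purpose and the annotated loxP orientation point to Cre-mediated excision.

The arrangement works as a lox-stop-lox switch. Before recombination, the broadly active ubiquitin promoter drives blue fluorescence and transcription terminates at the polyA signals. After Cre excises the cassette, the promoter is placed next to whatever downstream element was assembled behind it. The associated publication applies this to Cre-inducible microRNA delivery and gene silencing in zebrafish. Several short annotated fragments (RSF ori, lacI, lacZα, CEN4, M13 ori, large T antigen) are most likely backbone remnants or partial matches.
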