Addgene plasmid #172518: 50_p5E_UBI_loxTagBFP
Purpose: p5E tol2kit compatible clone encoding a Ubiquitin promoter and a tagBFP sequence terminated by 3x polyA sequences and flanked by floxP sites for CRE-excision
Depositing lab: Jean Giacomotto. Depositing organization: University of Queensland. Publication: Cre-Lox miRNA-delivery technology optimized for inducible microRNA and gene-silencing studies in zebrafish. Guo F, Tromp A, Wang H, Hall TE, Giacomotto J. Nucleic Acids Res. 2025 Jan 11;53(2):gkaf004. doi: 10.1093/nar/gkaf004. PubMed 39831309.
Backbone
  Vector backbone: p5E
  Total vector size (bp): 7484
  Modifications to backbone: Insertion of a Ubiquitin promoter, a tagBFP gene flanked by LoxP site and 3x PolyA sequences
Growth in bacteria
  Bacterial resistance: Kanamycin, 50 μg/mL
  Growth temperature: 37°C
  Growth strain: DH5alpha
  Copy number: High Copy
Gene/Insert
  Gene/Insert name: ubiquitin promoter, TagBFP, loxP sites (inversion)
  Species: D. rerio (zebrafish)
  Insert size (bp): 3497
  Promoter: Ubiquitin
  Cloning method: Ligation Independent Cloning
  Sequencing primers: 5′ gtaaaacgacggccag; 3′ gtcatagctgtttcctg
Terms and licenses: Academic/Nonprofit Terms; Industry Terms: Not Available to Industry
Depositor comments: Please visit https://www.biorxiv.org/content/10.1101/2024.02.22.581357v1 for bioRxiv preprint.
How to cite: 50_p5E_UBI_loxTagBFP was a gift from Jean Giacomotto (Addgene plasmid # 172518 ; http://n2t.net/addgene:172518 ; RRID:Addgene_172518)
